Addgene plasmid #158236: pLKO_HA.AU1.FLAG_NGFR
Purpose: Protein Barcode (Pro-Code) for vector/cell tracking. Contains U6 trRNA cassette for sgRNA cloning. Enables phenotypic CRISPR screens at a single cell resolution (using cytometry).
Depositing lab: Brian Brown. Depositing organization: Icahn School of Medicine at Mount Sinai. Publication: Protein Barcodes Enable High-Dimensional Single-Cell CRISPR Screens. Wroblewska A, Dhainaut M, Ben-Zvi B, Rose SA, Park ES, Amir ED, Bektesevic A, Baccarini A, Merad M, Rahman AH, Brown BD. Cell. 2018 Nov 1;175(4):1141-1155.e16. doi: 10.1016/j.cell.2018.09.022. Epub 2018 Oct 18. PubMed 30343902.
Backbone
  Vector backbone: pLKO
  Backbone size w/o insert (bp): 9000
  Vector type: Lentiviral, CRISPR
Growth in bacteria
  Bacterial resistance: Ampicillin, 100 μg/mL
  Growth temperature: 37°C
  Growth strain: NEB Stable
  Copy number: High Copy
Gene/Insert
  Gene/Insert name: Pro-Code Tagged human dNGFR
  Species: H. sapiens (human)
  Insert size (bp): 1000
  Mutation: Truncation of the signaling domain
  Entrez Gene: NGFR (a.k.a. CD271, Gp80-LNGFR, TNFRSF16, p75(NTR), p75NTR)
  Promoter: EF1a
  Tag / fusion protein: HA.AU1.FLAG (N terminal on insert)
  Cloning method: Restriction Enzyme; 5′ cloning site Unknown (unknown if destroyed)
  Sequencing primers: 5′ cctttttgagtttggatcttggttcat
Terms and licenses: Academic/Nonprofit Terms; Industry Terms: Not Available to Industry
How to cite: pLKO_HA.AU1.FLAG_NGFR was a gift from Brian Brown (Addgene plasmid # 158236 ; http://n2t.net/addgene:158236 ; RRID:Addgene_158236)
