[The description below was written by a language model from this plasmid's Addgene catalogue record and pLannotate feature annotations shown in this document.]
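Description:
pLKO_HA.AU1.FLAG_NGFR is a lentiviral CRISPR vector built on the pLKO backbone (sequenced record 8,820 nt) that pairs an sgRNA expression cassette with a protein barcode ("Pro-Code") reporter. It is propagated in E. coli through a high-copy ColE1/pUC-type origin with ampicillin selection (AmpR). It also carries an f1 origin, an SV40 origin and lac/T7/T3 remnants inherited from the backbone. The viral portion follows a third-generation layout. An RSV promoter drives a truncated HIV-1 5' LTR, followed by the Ψ packaging signal with a gag fragment, the RRE for Rev-dependent export, and a cPPT/CTS element. At the downstream end sit a WPRE, a second truncated LTR (annotated as a 5' LTR but positioned as the 3' LTR) and an SV40 polyadenylation signal.

Two expression units lie between the LTRs. A human U6 Pol III promoter sits directly upstream of the S. pyogenes Cas9 guide RNA scaffold, with a short gap into which a user-chosen sgRNA spacer is cloned. No Cas9 gene is annotated, so the nuclease must come from another source. Downstream, the EF-1α promoter drives human NGFR truncated to remove its signalling domain (dNGFR), which serves as an inert cell-surface scaffold. Its N-terminus carries the epitope combination HA, AU1 and FLAG; these tags are listed in the catalogue entry but are not individually annotated in the feature table. This combination of epitopes acts as a barcode detectable with antibodies. Each sgRNA can therefore be linked to a distinct Pro-Code, and transduced cells can be identified by cytometry. According to the record, this supports vector and cell tracking and phenotypic CRISPR screens at single-cell resolution. No mammalian drug-selection marker is annotated.
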