Features (pLannotate 1.2.2; 29 found; start..end, strand, type, name):
     50..290     +  promoter       U6 promoter: RNA polymerase III promoter for human U6 snRNA
    317..392     +  misc_RNA       gRNA scaffold: guide RNA scaffold for the Streptococcus pyogenes CRISPR/Cas9 system
    440..557     +  misc_feature   cPPT/CTS: central polypurine tract and central termination sequence of HIV-1
    624..690     +  CDS            small t antigen (fragment): SV40 (simian virus 40) small t antigen
    697..1875    +  promoter       EF-1α promoter: strong constitutive promoter for human elongation factor EF-1α
   1892..1917    +  misc_feature   MCS (fragment): multiple cloning site
   1930..2862    +  CDS            NGFR (fragment): TNR16_HUMAN - Also known as TNFRSF16. Experimental evidence at protein level: Swiss-Prot protein existence level 1. Low affinity receptor which can bind to NGF, BDNF, NTF3, and NTF4. Forms a heterodimeric receptor with SORCS2 that binds the precursor forms of NGF, BDNF and NTF3 with high affinity, and has much lower affinity for mature NGF and BDNF (PubMed:24908487). Plays an important role in differentiation and survival of specific neuronal populations during development (By similarity). Can mediate cell survival as well as cell death of neural cells. Plays a role in the inactivation of RHOA
   2893..3481    +  misc_feature   WPRE: woodchuck hepatitis virus posttranscriptional regulatory element
   3486..3623    +  CDS            nef (fragment): NEF_HV1LA - Experimental evidence at protein level: Swiss-Prot protein existence level 1. Extracellular Nef protein targets CD4(+) T-lymphocytes for apoptosis by interacting with CXCR4 surface receptors. From Human immunodeficiency virus type 1 group M subtype B (isolate Lai) (HIV-1).
   3609..3789    +  LTR            5' LTR (truncated): truncated 5' long terminal repeat (LTR) from HIV-1
   3861..3982    +  polyA_signal   SV40 poly(A) signal: SV40 polyadenylation signal
   4022..4157    +  rep_origin     SV40 ori: SV40 origin of replication
   4178..4196    -  promoter       T7 promoter: promoter for bacteriophage T7 RNA polymerase
   4204..4359    +  CDS            lacZα (fragment): LacZα fragment of β-galactosidase; lacZ fragment
   4364..4792    +  rep_origin     f1 ori (sequence partly withheld): f1 bacteriophage origin of replication; arrow indicates direction of (+) strand synthesis
   4845..4949    +  promoter       AmpR promoter: bla
   4950..5810    +  CDS            AmpR: β-lactamase; bla; confers resistance to ampicillin, carbenicillin, and related antibiotics
   5981..6569    +  rep_origin     ori: high-copy-number ColE1/pMB1/pBR322/pUC origin of replication
   6752..6844    +  CDS            lacI (fragment): lac repressor; lacI; The lac repressor binds to the lac operator to inhibit transcription in E. coli. This inhibition can be relieved by adding lactose or isopropyl-β-D-thiogalactopyranoside (IPTG).
   6857..6878    +  protein_bind   CAP binding site: CAP binding activates transcription in the presence of cAMP. E. coli catabolite activator protein
   6893..6923    +  promoter       lac promoter: promoter for the E. coli lac operon
   6931..6947    +  protein_bind   lac operator: The lac repressor binds to the lac operator to inhibit transcription in E. coli. This inhibition can be relieved by adding lactose or isopropyl-β-D-thiogalactopyranoside (IPTG). lac repressor encoded by lacI
   6992..7010    +  promoter       T3 promoter: promoter for bacteriophage T3 RNA polymerase
   7038..7264    +  promoter       RSV promoter: Rous sarcoma virus enhancer/promoter
   7265..7445    +  LTR            5' LTR (truncated): truncated 5' long terminal repeat (LTR) from HIV-1
   7492..7617    +  misc_feature   HIV-1 Ψ: packaging signal of human immunodeficiency virus type 1
   7601..7964    +  CDS            HIV-1 gag (fragment): gag protein from human immunodeficiency virus 1; gag
   8110..8343    +  misc_feature   RRE: The Rev response element (RRE) of HIV-1 allows for Rev-dependent mRNA export from the nucleus to the cytoplasm.
   8720..8820    +  CDS            Rev (fragment): human immunodeficiency virus 1 (HIV-1) Rev protein; rev; enhances nuclear export of unspliced and incompletely spliced viral mRNAs
>Addgene plasmid #158236 | pLKO_HA.AU1.FLAG_NGFR | addgene full sequence | sequence record 334983 | Addgene NGS Result
TCGACGGTATCGATCACGAGACTAGTATCGAGCGGCCGCCCCCTTCACCGAGGGCCTATTTCCCATGATT
CCTTCATATTTGCATATACGATACAAGGCTGTTAGAGAGATAATTGGAATTAATTTGACTGTAAACACAA
AGATATTAGTACAAAATACGTGACGTAGAAAGTAATAATTTCTTGGGTAGTTTGCAGTTTTAAAATTATG
TTTTAAAATGGACTATCATATGCTTACCGTAACTTGAAAGTATTTCGATTTCTTGGCTTTATATATCTTG
TGGAAAGGACGAAACACCGGGTCTTCGAGAAGACCTGTTTTAGAGCTAGAAATAGCAAGTTAAAATAAGG
CTAGTCCGTTATCAACTTGAAAAAGTGGCACCGAGTCGGTGCTTTTTTTAATTCTCGACCTCGAGACAAA
TGGCAGTATTCATCCACAATTTTAAAAGAAAAGGGGGGATTGGGGGGTACAGTGCAGGGGAAAGAATAGT
AGACATAATAGCAACAGACATACAAACTAAAGAATTACAAAAACAAATTACAAAAATTCAAAATTTTCGG
GTTTATTACAGGGACAGCAGAGATCCACTTTGGCCGCGGCTCGAGGCGATAAGCTTTGCAAAGATGGATA
AAGTTTTAAACAGAGAGGAATCTTTGCAGCTAATGGACCTTCTAGGTCTTGAAAGGAGTGGGAATTGGCT
CCGGTGCCCGTCAGTGGGCAGAGCGCACATCGCCCACAGTCCCCGAGAAGTTGGGGGGAGGGGTCGGCAA
TTGAACCGGTGCCTAGAGAAGGTGGCGCGGGGTAAACTGGGAAAGTGATGTCGTGTACTGGCTCCGCCTT
TTTCCCGAGGGTGGGGGAGAACCGTATATAAGTGCAGTAGTCGCCGTGAACGTTCTTTTTCGCAACGGGT
TTGCCGCCAGAACACAGGTAAGTGCCGTGTGTGGTTCCCGCGGGCCTGGCCTCTTTACGGGTTATGGCCC
TTGCGTGCCTTGAATTACTTCCACCTGGCTGCAGTACGTGATTCTTGATCCCGAGCTTCGGGTTGGAAGT
GGGTGGGAGAGTTCGAGGCCTTGCGCTTAAGGAGCCCCTTCGCCTCGTGCTTGAGTTGAGGCCTGGCCTG
GGCGCTGGGGCCGCCGCGTGCGAATCTGGTGGCACCTTCGCGCCTGTCTCGCTGCTTTCGATAAGTCTCT
AGCCATTTAAAATTTTTGATGACCTGCTGCGACGCTTTTTTTCTGGCAAGATAGTCTTGTAAATGCGGGC
CAAGATCTGCACACTGGTATTTCGGTTTTTGGGGCCGCGGGCGGCGACGGGGCCCGTGCGTCCCAGCGCA
CATGTTCGGCGAGGCGGGGCCTGCGAGCGCGGCCACCGAGAATCGGACGGGGGTAGTCTCAAGCTGGCCG
GCCTGCTCTGGTGCCTGGCCTCGCGCCGCCGTGTATCGCCCCGCCCTGGGCGGCAAGGCTGGCCCGGTCG
GCACCAGTTGCGTGAGCGGAAAGATGGCCGCTTCCCGGCCCTGCTGCAGGGAGCTCAAAATGGAGGACGC
GGCGCTCGGGAGAGCGGGCGGGTGAGTCACCCACACAAAGGAAAAGGGCCTTTCCGTCCTCAGCCGTCGC
TTCATGTGACTCCACGGAGTACCGGGCGCCGTCCAGGCACCTCGATTAGTTCTCGAGCTTTTGGAGTACG
TCGTCTTTAGGTTGGGGGGAGGGGTTTTATGCGATGGAGTTTCCCCACACTGAGTGGGTGGAGACTGAAG
TTAGGCCAGCTTGGCACTTGATGTAATTCTCCTTGGAATTTGCCCTTTTTGAGTTTGGATCTTGGTTCAT
TCTCAAGCCTCAGACAGTGGTTCAAAGTTTTTTTCTTCCATTTCAGGTGTCGTGAGGAATTCTGCAGTCG
ATCGACGGTACCGCGGGCCCGGGATCCACGGTCGCCACCATGGGGGCAGGTGCCACCGGCCGCGCCATGG
ACGGGCCGCGCCTGCTGCTGTTGCTGCTTCTGGGGGTGTCCCTTGGAGGTGCCAAGGAGGCATGCTACCC
ATACGATGTGCCAGATTACGCTGGAGGAGGCGGGGGAGGGGACACCTATCGGTACATTGGAGGAGGCGGG
GGAGGGGACTACAAAGACGATGACGACAAGCCCACAGGCCTGTACACACACAGCGGTGAGTGCTGCAAAG
CCTGCAACCTGGGCGAGGGTGTGGCCCAGCCTTGTGGAGCCAACCAGACCGTGTGTGAGCCCTGCCTGGA
CAGCGTGACGTTCTCCGACGTGGTGAGCGCGACCGAGCCGTGCAAGCCGTGCACCGAGTGCGTGGGGCTC
CAGAGCATGTCGGCGCCGTGCGTGGAGGCCGACGACGCCGTGTGCCGCTGCGCCTACGGCTACTACCAGG
ATGAGACGACTGGGCGCTGCGAGGCGTGCCGCGTGTGCGAGGCGGGCTCGGGCCTCGTGTTCTCCTGCCA
GGACAAGCAGAACACCGTGTGCGAGGAGTGCCCCGACGGCACGTATTCCGACGAGGCCAACCACGTGGAC
CCGTGCCTGCCCTGCACCGTGTGCGAGGACACCGAGCGCCAGCTCCGCGAGTGCACACGCTGGGCCGACG
CCGAGTGCGAGGAGATCCCTGGCCGTTGGATTACACGGTCCACACCCCCAGAGGGCTCGGACAGCACAGC
CCCCAGCACCCAGGAGCCTGAGGCACCTCCAGAACAAGACCTCATAGCCAGCACGGTGGCAGGTGTGGTG
ACCACAGTGATGGGCAGCTCCCAGCCCGTGGTGACCCGAGGCACCACCGACAACCTCATCCCTGTCTATT
GCTCCATCCTGGCTGCTGTGGTTGTGGGCCTTGTGGCCTACATAGCCTTCAAGAGGTGGAACAGGGGTAT
CCTCTAGAGCGGCCGCGTCGACAATCAACCTCTGGATTACAAAATTTGTGAAAGATTGACTGGTATTCTT
AACTATGTTGCTCCTTTTACGCTATGTGGATACGCTGCTTTAATGCCTTTGTATCATGCTATTGCTTCCC
GTATGGCTTTCATTTTCTCCTCCTTGTATAAATCCTGGTTGCTGTCTCTTTATGAGGAGTTGTGGCCCGT
TGTCAGGCAACGTGGCGTGGTGTGCACTGTGTTTGCTGACGCAACCCCCACTGGTTGGGGCATTGCCACC
ACCTGTCAGCTCCTTTCCGGGACTTTCGCTTTCCCCCTCCCTATTGCCACGGCGGAACTCATCGCCGCCT
GCCTTGCCCGCTGCTGGACAGGGGCTCGGCTGTTGGGCACTGACAATTCCGTGGTGTTGTCGGGGAAGCT
GACGTCCTTTCCATGGCTGCTCGCCTGTGTTGCCACCTGGATTCTGCGCGGGACGTCCTTCTGCTACGTC
CCTTCGGCCCTCAATCCAGCGGACCTTCCTTCCCGCGGCCTGCTGCCGGCTCTGCGGCCTCTTCCGCATC
TTCGCCTTCGCCCTCAGACGAGTCGGATCTCCCTTTGGGCCGCCTCCCCGCCTGGGTACCTTTAAGACCA
ATGACTTACAAGGCAGCTGTAGATCTTAGCCACTTTTTAAAAGAAAAGGGGGGACTGGAAGGGCTAATTC
ACTCCCAACGAAGATAAGATCTGCTTTTTGCTTGTACTGGGTCTCTCTGGTTAGACCAGATCTGAGCCTG
GGAGCTCTCTGGCTAACTAGGGAACCCACTGCTTAAGCCTCAATAAAGCTTGCCTTGAGTGCTTCAAGTA
GTGTGTGCCCGTCTGTTGTGTGACTCTGGTAACTAGAGATCCCTCAGACCCTTTTAGTCAGTGTGGAAAA
TCTCTAGCAGTAGTAGTTCATGTCATCTTATTATTCAGTATTTATAACTTGCAAAGAAATGAATATCAGA
GAGTGAGAGGAACTTGTTTATTGCAGCTTATAATGGTTACAAATAAAGCAATAGCATCACAAATTTCACA
AATAAAGCATTTTTTTCACTGCATTCTAGTTGTGGTTTGTCCAAACTCATCAATGTATCTTATCATGTCT
GGCTCTAGCTATCCCGCCCCTAACTCCGCCCATCCCGCCCCTAACTCCGCCCAGTTCCGCCCATTCTCCG
CCCCATGGCTGACTAATTTTTTTTATTTATGCAGAGGCCGAGGCCGCCTCGGCCTCTGAGCTATTCCAGA
AGTAGTGAGGAGGCTTTTTTGGAGGCCTAGGGACGTACCCAATTCGCCCTATAGTGAGTCGTATTACGCG
CGCTCACTGGCCGTCGTTTTACAACGTCGTGACTGGGAAAACCCTGGCGTTACCCAACTTAATCGCCTTG
CAGCACATCCCCCTTTCGCCAGCTGGCGTAATAGCGAAGAGGCCCGCACCGATCGCCCTTCCCAACAGTT
GCGCAGCCTGAATGGCGAATGGG
[124 nt withheld, positions 4364-4487]
C
[91 nt withheld, positions 4489-4579]
A
[49 nt withheld, positions 4581-4629]
CCTTTGACGTTGGAGTCCACGTTCTTT
[37 nt withheld, positions 4657-4693]
ACCCTATCTCGGTCTATTCTTTTGATTTATAAGGGATTTTGCCGATTTCGGCCTATTGGTTAAAAAATGA
GCTGATTTAACAAAAATTTAACGCGAATTTTAACAAAATATTAACGCTTACAATTTAGGTGGCACTTTTC
GGGGAAATGTGCGCGGAACCCCTATTTGTTTATTTTTCTAAATACATTCAAATATGTATCCGCTCATGAG
ACAATAACCCTGATAAATGCTTCAATAATATTGAAAAAGGAAGAGTATGAGTATTCAACATTTCCGTGTC
GCCCTTATTCCCTTTTTTGCGGCATTTTGCCTTCCTGTTTTTGCTCACCCAGAAACGCTGGTGAAAGTAA
AAGATGCTGAAGATCAGTTGGGTGCACGAGTGGGTTACATCGAACTGGATCTCAACAGCGGTAAGATCCT
TGAGAGTTTTCGCCCCGAAGAACGTTTTCCAATGATGAGCACTTTTAAAGTTCTGCTATGTGGCGCGGTA
TTATCCCGTATTGACGCCGGGCAAGAGCAACTCGGTCGCCGCATACACTATTCTCAGAATGACTTGGTTG
AGTACTCACCAGTCACAGAAAAGCATCTTACGGATGGCATGACAGTAAGAGAATTATGCAGTGCTGCCAT
AACCATGAGTGATAACACTGCGGCCAACTTACTTCTGACAACGATCGGAGGACCGAAGGAGCTAACCGCT
TTTTTGCACAACATGGGGGATCATGTAACTCGCCTTGATCGTTGGGAACCGGAGCTGAATGAAGCCATAC
CAAACGACGAGCGTGACACCACGATGCCTGTAGCAATGGCAACAACGTTGCGCAAACTATTAACTGGCGA
ACTACTTACTCTAGCTTCCCGGCAACAATTAATAGACTGGATGGAGGCGGATAAAGTTGCAGGACCACTT
CTGCGCTCGGCCCTTCCGGCTGGCTGGTTTATTGCTGATAAATCTGGAGCCGGTGAGCGTGGGTCTCGCG
GTATCATTGCAGCACTGGGGCCAGATGGTAAGCCCTCCCGTATCGTAGTTATCTACACGACGGGGAGTCA
GGCAACTATGGATGAACGAAATAGACAGATCGCTGAGATAGGTGCCTCACTGATTAAGCATTGGTAACTG
TCAGACCAAGTTTACTCATATATACTTTAGATTGATTTAAAACTTCATTTTTAATTTAAAAGGATCTAGG
TGAAGATCCTTTTTGATAATCTCATGACCAAAATCCCTTAACGTGAGTTTTCGTTCCACTGAGCGTCAGA
CCCCGTAGAAAAGATCAAAGGATCTTCTTGAGATCCTTTTTTTCTGCGCGTAATCTGCTGCTTGCAAACA
AAAAAACCACCGCTACCAGCGGTGGTTTGTTTGCCGGATCAAGAGCTACCAACTCTTTTTCCGAAGGTAA
CTGGCTTCAGCAGAGCGCAGATACCAAATACTGTTCTTCTAGTGTAGCCGTAGTTAGGCCACCACTTCAA
GAACTCTGTAGCACCGCCTACATACCTCGCTCTGCTAATCCTGTTACCAGTGGCTGCTGCCAGTGGCGAT
AAGTCGTGTCTTACCGGGTTGGACTCAAGACGATAGTTACCGGATAAGGCGCAGCGGTCGGGCTGAACGG
GGGGTTCGTGCACACAGCCCAGCTTGGAGCGAACGACCTACACCGAACTGAGATACCTACAGCGTGAGCT
ATGAGAAAGCGCCACGCTTCCCGAAGGGAGAAAGGCGGACAGGTATCCGGTAAGCGGCAGGGTCGGAACA
GGAGAGCGCACGAGGGAGCTTCCAGGGGGAAACGCCTGGTATCTTTATAGTCCTGTCGGGTTTCGCCACC
TCTGACTTGAGCGTCGATTTTTGTGATGCTCGTCAGGGGGGCGGAGCCTATGGAAAAACGCCAGCAACGC
GGCCTTTTTACGGTTCCTGGCCTTTTGCTGGCCTTTTGCTCACATGTTCTTTCCTGCGTTATCCCCTGAT
TCTGTGGATAACCGTATTACCGCCTTTGAGTGAGCTGATACCGCTCGCCGCAGCCGAACGACCGAGCGCA
GCGAGTCAGTGAGCGAGGAAGCGGAAGAGCGCCCAATACGCAAACCGCCTCTCCCCGCGCGTTGGCCGAT
TCATTAATGCAGCTGGCACGACAGGTTTCCCGACTGGAAAGCGGGCAGTGAGCGCAACGCAATTAATGTG
AGTTAGCTCACTCATTAGGCACCCCAGGCTTTACACTTTATGCTTCCGGCTCGTATGTTGTGTGGAATTG
TGAGCGGATAACAATTTCACACAGGAAACAGCTATGACCATGATTACGCCAAGCGCGCAATTAACCCTCA
CTAAAGGGAACAAAAGCTGGAGCTGCAAGCTTAATGTAGTCTTATGCAATACTCTTGTAGTCTTGCAACA
TGGTAACGATGAGTTAGCAACATGCCTTACAAGGAGAGAAAAAGCACCGTGCATGGCGATTGGTGGAAGT
AAGGTGGTACGATCGTGCCTTATTAGGAAGGCAACAGACGGGTCTGACATGGATTGGACGAACCACTGAA
TTGCCGCATTGCAGAGATATTGTATTTAAGTGCCTAGCTCGATACATAAACGGGTCTCTCTGGTTAGACC
AGATCTGAGCCTGGGAGCTCTCTGGCTAACTAGGGAACCCACTGCTTAAGCCTCAATAAAGCTTGCCTTG
AGTGCTTCAAGTAGTGTGTGCCCGTCTGTTGTGTGACTCTGGTAACTAGAGATCCCTCAGACCCTTTTAG
TCAGTGTGGAAAATCTCTAGCAGTGGCGCCCGAACAGGGACTTGAAAGCGAAAGGGAAACCAGAGGAGCT
CTCTCGACGCAGGACTCGGCTTGCTGAAGCGCGCACGGCAAGAGGCGAGGGGCGGCGACTGGTGAGTACG
CCAAAAATTTTGACTAGCGGAGGCTAGAAGGAGAGAGATGGGTGCGAGAGCGTCAGTATTAAGCGGGGGA
GAATTAGATCGCGATGGGAAAAAATTCGGTTAAGGCCAGGGGGAAAGAAAAAATATAAATTAAAACATAT
AGTATGGGCAAGCAGGGAGCTAGAACGATTCGCAGTTAATCCTGGCCTGTTAGAAACATCAGAAGGCTGT
AGACAAATACTGGGACAGCTACAACCATCCCTTCAGACAGGATCAGAAGAACTTAGATCATTATATAATA
CAGTAGCAACCCTCTATTGTGTGCATCAAAGGATAGAGATAAAAGACACCAAGGAAGCTTTAGACAAGAT
AGAGGAAGAGCAAAACAAAAGTAAGACCACCGCACAGCAAGCGGCCGCTGATCTTCAGACCTGGAGGAGG
AGATATGAGGGACAATTGGAGAAGTGAATTATATAAATATAAAGTAGTAAAAATTGAACCATTAGGAGTA
GCACCCACCAAGGCAAAGAGAAGAGTGGTGCAGAGAGAAAAAAGAGCAGTGGGAATAGGAGCTTTGTTCC
TTGGGTTCTTGGGAGCAGCAGGAAGCACTATGGGCGCAGCGTCAATGACGCTGACGGTACAGGCCAGACA
ATTATTGTCTGGTATAGTGCAGCAGCAGAACAATTTGCTGAGGGCTATTGAGGCGCAACAGCATCTGTTG
CAACTCACAGTCTGGGGCATCAAGCAGCTCCAGGCAAGAATCCTGGCTGTGGAAAGATACCTAAAGGATC
AACAGCTCCTGGGGATTTGGGGTTGCTCTGGAAAACTCATTTGCACCACTGCTGTGCCTTGGAATGCTAG
TTGGAGTAATAAATCTCTGGAACAGATTTGGAATCACACGACCTGGATGGAGTGGGACAGAGAAATTAAC
AATTACACAAGCTTAATACACTCCTTAATTGAAGAATCGCAAAACCAGCAAGAAAAGAATGAACAAGAAT
TATTGGAATTAGATAAATGGGCAAGTTTGTGGAATTGGTTTAACATAACAAATTGGCTGTGGTATATAAA
ATTATTCATAATGATAGTAGGAGGCTTGGTAGGTTTAAGAATAGTTTTTGCTGTACTTTCTATAGTGAAT
AGAGTTAGGCAGGGATATTCACCATTATCGTTTCAGACCCACCTCCCAACCCCGAGGGGACCCGACAGGC
CCGAAGGAATAGAAGAAGAAGGTGGAGAGAGAGACAGAGACAGATCCATTCGATTAGTGAACGGATC
