>Addgene plasmid #158236 | pLKO_HA.AU1.FLAG_NGFR | depositor partial sequence | sequence record 305341 | Tagged NGFR
ATGGGGGCAGGTGCCACCGGCCGCGCCATGGACGGGCCGCGCCTGCTGCTGTTGCTGCTTCTGGGGGTGT
CCCTTGGAGGTGCCAAGGAGGCATGCTACCCATACGATGTGCCAGATTACGCTGGAGGAGGCGGGGGAGG
GGACACCTATCGGTACATTGGAGGAGGCGGGGGAGGGGACTACAAAGACGATGACGACAAGCCCACAGGC
CTGTACACACACAGCGGTGAGTGCTGCAAAGCCTGCAACCTGGGCGAGGGTGTGGCCCAGCCTTGTGGAG
CCAACCAGACCGTGTGTGAGCCCTGCCTGGACAGCGTGACGTTCTCCGACGTGGTGAGCGCGACCGAGCC
GTGCAAGCCGTGCACCGAGTGCGTGGGGCTCCAGAGCATGTCGGCGCCGTGCGTGGAGGCCGACGACGCC
GTGTGCCGCTGCGCCTACGGCTACTACCAGGATGAGACGACTGGGCGCTGCGAGGCGTGCCGCGTGTGCG
AGGCGGGCTCGGGCCTCGTGTTCTCCTGCCAGGACAAGCAGAACACCGTGTGCGAGGAGTGCCCCGACGG
CACGTATTCCGACGAGGCCAACCACGTGGACCCGTGCCTGCCCTGCACCGTGTGCGAGGACACCGAGCGC
CAGCTCCGCGAGTGCACACGCTGGGCCGACGCCGAGTGCGAGGAGATCCCTGGCCGTTGGATTACACGGT
CCACACCCCCAGAGGGCTCGGACAGCACAGCCCCCAGCACCCAGGAGCCTGAGGCACCTCCAGAACAAGA
CCTCATAGCCAGCACGGTGGCAGGTGTGGTGACCACAGTGATGGGCAGCTCCCAGCCCGTGGTGACCCGA
GGCACCACCGACAACCTCATCCCTGTCTATTGCTCCATCCTGGCTGCTGTGGTTGTGGGCCTTGTGGCCT
ACATAGCCTTCAAGAGGTGGAACAGGGGTATCCTCTAG
